>Addgene plasmid #81383 | pDONR223_SERPINB4_p.F182I | addgene full sequence | sequence record 167672 | Addgene NGS Result
GGCAGTTCCCTACTCTCGCGTTAACGCTAGCATGGATGTTTTCCCAGTCACGACGTTGTAAAACGACGGC
CAGTCTTAAGCTCGGGCCCCAAATAATGATTTTATTTTGACTGATAGTGACCTGTTCGTTGCAACAAATT
GATGAGCAATGCTTTTTTATAATGCCAACTTTGTACAAAAAAGTTGGCATGAATTCACTCAGTGAAGCCA
ACACCAAGTTCATGTTCGATCTGTTCCAACAGTTCAGAAAATCAAAAGAGAACAACATCTTCTATTCCCC
TATCAGCATCACATCAGCATTAGGGATGGTCCTCTTAGGAGCCAAAGACAACACTGCACAACAAATTAGC
AAGGTTCTTCACTTTGATCAAGTCACAGAGAACACCACAGAAAAAGCTGCAACATATCATGTTGATAGGT
CAGGAAATGTTCATCACCAGTTTCAAAAGCTTCTGACTGAATTCAACAAATCCACTGATGCATATGAGCT
GAAGATCGCCAACAAGCTCTTCGGAGAAAAGACGTATCAATTTTTACAGGAATATTTAGATGCCATCAAG
AAATTTTACCAGACCAGTGTGGAATCTACTGATTTTGCAAATGCTCCAGAAGAAAGTCGAAAGAAGATTA
ACTCCTGGGTGGAAAGTCAAACGAATGAAAAAATTAAAAACCTATTTCCTGATGGGACTATTGGCAATGA
TACGACACTGGTTCTTGTGAACGCAATCTATATCAAAGGGCAGTGGGAGAATAAATTTAAAAAAGAAAAC
ACTAAAGAGGAAAAATTTTGGCCAAACAAGAATACATACAAATCTGTACAGATGATGAGGCAATACAATT
CCTTTAATTTTGCCTTGCTGGAGGATGTACAGGCCAAGGTCCTGGAAATACCATACAAAGGCAAAGATCT
AAGCATGATTGTGCTGCTGCCAAATGAAATCGATGGTCTGCAGAAGCTTGAAGAGAAACTCACTGCTGAG
AAATTGATGGAATGGACAAGTTTGCAGAATATGAGAGAGACATGTGTCGATTTACACTTACCTCGGTTCA
AAATGGAAGAGAGCTATGACCTCAAGGACACGTTGAGAACCATGGGAATGGTGAATATCTTCAATGGGGA
TGCAGACCTCTCAGGCATGACCTGGAGCCACGGTCTCTCAGTATCTAAAGTCCTACACAAGGCCTTTGTG
GAGGTCACTGAGGAGGGAGTGGAAGCTGCAGCTGCCACCGCTGTAGTAGTAGTCGAATTATCATCTCCTT
CAACTAATGAAGAGTTCTGTTGTAATCACCCTTTCCTATTCTTCATAAGGCAAAATAAGACCAACAGCAT
CCTCTTCTATGGCAGATTCTCATCCCCATGATTGCCAACTTTCTTGTACAAAGTTGGCATTATAAGAAAG
CATTGCTTATCAATTTGTTGCAACGAACAGGTCACTATCAGTCAAAATAAAATCATTATTTGCCATCCAG
CTGATATCCCCTATAGTGAGTCGTATTACATGGTCATAGCTGTTTCCTGGCAGCTCTGGCCCGTGTCTCA
AAATCTCTGATGTTACATTGCACAAGATAAAAATATATCATCATGCCTCCTCTAGACCAGCCAGGACAGA
AATGCCTCGACTTCGCTGCTACCCAAGGTTGCCGGGTGACGCACACCGTGGAAACGGATGAAGGCACGAA
CCCAGTGGACATAAGCCTGTTCGGTTCGTAAGCTGTAATGCAAGTAGCGTATGCGCTCACGCAACTGGTC
CAGAACCTTGACCGAACGCAGCGGTGGTAACGGCGCAGTGGCGGTTTTCATGGCTTGTTATGACTGTTTT
TTTGGGGTACAGTCTATGCCTCGGGCATCCAAGCAGCAAGCGCGTTACGCCGTGGGTCGATGTTTGATGT
TATGGAGCAGCAACGATGTTACGCAGCAGGGCAGTCGCCCTAAAACAAAGTTAAACATTATGAGGGAAGC
GGTGATCGCCGAAGTATCGACTCAACTATCAGAGGTAGTTGGCGTCATCGAGCGCCATCTCGAACCGACG
TTGCTGGCCGTACATTTGTACGGCTCCGCAGTGGATGGCGGCCTGAAGCCACACAGTGATATTGATTTGC
TGGTTACGGTGACCGTAAGGCTTGATGAAACAACGCGGCGAGCTTTGATCAACGACCTTTTGGAAACTTC
GGCTTCCCCTGGAGAGAGCGAGATTCTCCGCGCTGTAGAAGTCACCATTGTTGTGCACGACGACATCATT
CCGTGGCGTTATCCAGCTAAGCGCGAACTGCAATTTGGAGAATGGCAGCGCAATGACATTCTTGCAGGTA
TCTTCGAGCCAGCCACGATCGACATTGATCTGGCTATCTTGCTGACAAAAGCAAGAGAACATAGCGTTGC
CTTGGTAGGTCCAGCGGCGGAGGAACTCTTTGATCCGGTTCCTGAACAGGATCTATTTGAGGCGCTAAAT
GAAACCTTAACGCTATGGAACTCGCCGCCCGACTGGGCTGGCGATGAGCGAAATGTAGTGCTTACGTTGT
CCCGCATTTGGTACAGCGCAGTAACCGGCAAAATCGCGCCGAAGGATGTCGCTGCCGACTGGGCAATGGA
GCGCCTGCCGGCCCAGTATCAGCCCGTCATACTTGAAGCTAGACAGGCTTATCTTGGACAAGAAGAAGAT
CGCTTGGCCTCGCGCGCAGATCAGTTGGAAGAATTTGTCCACTACGTGAAAGGCGAGATCACCAAGGTAG
TCGGCAAATAACCCTCGAGCCACCCATGACCAAAATCCCTTAACGTGAGTTACGCGTCGTTCCACTGAGC
GTCAGACCCCGTAGAAAAGATCAAAGGATCTTCTTGAGATCCTTTTTTTCTGCGCGTAATCTGCTGCTTG
CAAACAAAAAAACCACCGCTACCAGCGGTGGTTTGTTTGCCGGATCAAGAGCTACCAACTCTTTTTCCGA
AGGTAACTGGCTTCAGCAGAGCGCAGATACCAAATACTGTTCTTCTAGTGTAGCCGTAGTTAGGCCACCA
CTTCAAGAACTCTGTAGCACCGCCTACATACCTCGCTCTGCTAATCCTGTTACCAGTGGCTGCTGCCAGT
GGCGATAAGTCGTGTCTTACCGGGTTGGACTCAAGACGATAGTTACCGGATAAGGCGCAGCGGTCGGGCT
GAACGGGGGGTTCGTGCACACAGCCCAGCTTGGAGCGAACGACCTACACCGAACTGAGATACCTACAGCG
TGAGCTATGAGAAAGCGCCACGCTTCCCGAAGGGAGAAAGGCGGACAGGTATCCGGTAAGCGGCAGGGTC
GGAACAGGAGAGCGCACGAGGGAGCTTCCAGGGGGAAACGCCTGGTATCTTTATAGTCCTGTCGGGTTTC
GCCACCTCTGACTTGAGCGTCGATTTTTGTGATGCTCGTCAGGGGGGCGGAGCCTATGGAAAAACGCCAG
CAACGCGGCCTTTTTACGGTTCCTGGCCTTTTGCTGGCCTTTTGCTCACATGTTCTTTCCTGCGTTATCC
CCTGATTCTGTGGATAACCGTATTACCGCCTTTGAGTGAGCTGATACCGCTCGCCGCAGCCGAACGACCG
AGCGCAGCGAGTCAGTGAGCGAGGAAGCGGAAGAGCGCCCAATACGCAAACCGCCTCTCCCCGCGCGTTG
GCCGATTCATTAATGCAGCTGGCACGACAGGTTTCCCGACTGGAAAGCGGGCAGTGAGCGCAACGCAATT
AATACGCGTACCGCTAGCCAGGAAGAGTTTGTAGAAACGCAAAAAGGCCATCCGTCAGGATGGCCTTCTG
CTTAGTTTGATGCCTGGCAGTTTATGGCGGGCGTCCTGCCCGCCACCCTCCGGGCCGTTGCTTCACAACG
TTCAAATCCGCTCCCGGCGGATTTGTCCTACTCAGGAGAGCGTTCACCGACAAACAACAGATAAAACGAA
AGGCCCAGTCTTCCGACTGAGCCTTTCGTTTTATTTGATGCCT
Features (pLannotate 1.2.2; 12 found; start..end, strand, type, name):
     38..74      -  CDS            lacZα (fragment): LacZα fragment of β-galactosidase; lacZ fragment
     91..186     +  protein_bind   attL3: mutant version of attL; recombination site for the Gateway® LR reaction LR Clonase™
    189..1358    +  CDS            SERPINB4: SPB4_HUMAN - Also known as PI11, SCCA2. Experimental evidence at protein level: Swiss-Prot protein existence level 1. May act as a protease inhibitor to modulate the host immune response against tumor cells. From Homo sapiens (Human).
   1366..1461    -  protein_bind   attL3: mutant version of attL; recombination site for the Gateway® LR reaction LR Clonase™
   1480..1498    -  promoter       T7 promoter: promoter for bacteriophage T7 RNA polymerase
   1688..1711    +  promoter       Pc promoter (fragment): intI1 (promoter lies within the coding sequence); class 1 integron promoter
   1887..1943    +  CDS            GmR (fragment): gentamycin acetyltransferase; aacC1; confers resistance to gentamycin
   1950..2741    +  CDS            SmR: aminoglycoside adenylyltransferase (Murphy, 1985); aadA; confers resistance to spectinomycin and streptomycin
   2834..3422    +  rep_origin     ori: high-copy-number ColE1/pMB1/pBR322/pUC origin of replication
   3605..3697    +  CDS            lacI (fragment): lac repressor; lacI; The lac repressor binds to the lac operator to inhibit transcription in E. coli. This inhibition can be relieved by adding lactose or isopropyl-β-D-thiogalactopyranoside (IPTG).
   3752..3779    -  terminator     rrnB T2 terminator: transcription terminator T2 from the E. coli rrnB gene
   3911..3954    +  terminator     rrnB T1 terminator: Escherichia coli rrnB; transcription terminator T1 from the E. coli rrnB gene
