[The description below was written by a language model from this plasmid's Addgene catalogue record and pLannotate feature annotations shown in this document.]
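Description:
pDONR223_SERPINB4_p.F182I is a Gateway entry clone built on the Invitrogen pDONR223 backbone and carrying the human SERPINB4 open reading frame with the missense substitution F182I. It is maintained in E. coli as a high-copy plasmid through a ColE1/pUC-type origin and is selected with spectinomycin, conferred by the aadA (SmR) aminoglycoside adenylyltransferase gene. The annotation places a fragment of a class 1 integron Pc promoter and a short gentamicin-resistance remnant just upstream of this marker. Small lacZα and lacI fragments and the rrnB T1 and T2 terminators are also annotated in the backbone. The sequenced plasmid is 3,963 nt.

The SERPINB4 coding sequence (also known as SCCA2, PI11 or LEUPIN, a serpin thought to act as a protease inhibitor) is flanked on both sides by attL recombination sites. The automated annotation labels both as attL3, one in each orientation. These sites allow the ORF to be moved by an LR Clonase reaction into any compatible Gateway destination vector. The entry clone has no promoter driving the insert, so expression depends on the destination vector chosen. A T7 promoter annotated just outside the downstream attL site points back toward the insert on the opposite strand and is a backbone element rather than an expression promoter. The clone is in "closed" configuration, with a stop codon immediately after the insert, so the protein would be made without a C-terminal fusion. It belongs to the Target Accelerator Plasmid Collection, a set of cancer-associated variant alleles assembled for systematic functional testing of rare mutations for oncogenic activity.
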