Addgene plasmid #81383: pDONR223_SERPINB4_p.F182I
Purpose: Gateway Donor vector containing SERPINB4 , part of the Target Accelerator Plasmid Collection.
Depositing lab: Jesse Boehm & William Hahn & David Root. Depositing organization: Broad Institute. Publication: Systematic Functional Interrogation of Rare Cancer Variants Identifies Oncogenic Alleles. Kim E, Ilic N, Shrestha Y, Zou L, Kamburov A, Zhu C, Yang X, Lubonja R, Tran N, Nguyen C, Lawrence MS, Piccioni F, Bagul M, Doench JG, Chouinard CR, Wu X, Hogstrom L, Natoli T, Tamayo P, Horn H, Corsello SM, Lage K, Root DE, Subramanian A, Golub TR, Getz G, Boehm JS, Hahn WC. Cancer Discov. 2016 Jul;6(7):714-26. doi: 10.1158/2159-8290.CD-16-0160. Epub 2016 May 4. PubMed 27147599.
Backbone
  Vector backbone: pDONR223
  Backbone manufacturer: Invitrogen
  Backbone size w/o insert (bp): 2790
  Vector type: Gateway Entry vector
Growth in bacteria
  Bacterial resistance: Spectinomycin, 50 μg/mL
  Growth temperature: 37°C
  Growth strain: DH5alpha
  Copy number: High Copy
Gene/Insert
  Gene/Insert name: SERPINB4
  Species: H. sapiens (human)
  Mutation: F182I
  GenBank ID: NM_002974.3
  Entrez Gene: SERPINB4 (a.k.a. LEUPIN, PI11, SCCA-2, SCCA1, SCCA2)
  Promoter: None
  Cloning method: Gateway Cloning
  Sequencing primers: 5′ M13pUC-fwd; 3′ M13-Rev
Terms and licenses: Academic/Nonprofit Terms; Industry Terms: Not Available to Industry
Depositor comments: Closed state: stop codon immediately follows insert
How to cite: pDONR223_SERPINB4_p.F182I was a gift from Jesse Boehm & William Hahn & David Root (Addgene plasmid # 81383 ; http://n2t.net/addgene:81383 ; RRID:Addgene_81383)
