>Addgene plasmid #81383 | pDONR223_SERPINB4_p.F182I | depositor partial sequence | sequence record 154702 | Insert sequence
ATGAATTCACTCAGTGAAGCCAACACCAAGTTCATGTTCGATCTGTTCCAACAGTTCAGAAAATCAAAAG
AGAACAACATCTTCTATTCCCCTATCAGCATCACATCAGCATTAGGGATGGTCCTCTTAGGAGCCAAAGA
CAACACTGCACAACAAATTAGCAAGGTTCTTCACTTTGATCAAGTCACAGAGAACACCACAGAAAAAGCT
GCAACATATCATGTTGATAGGTCAGGAAATGTTCATCACCAGTTTCAAAAGCTTCTGACTGAATTCAACA
AATCCACTGATGCATATGAGCTGAAGATCGCCAACAAGCTCTTCGGAGAAAAGACGTATCAATTTTTACA
GGAATATTTAGATGCCATCAAGAAATTTTACCAGACCAGTGTGGAATCTACTGATTTTGCAAATGCTCCA
GAAGAAAGTCGAAAGAAGATTAACTCCTGGGTGGAAAGTCAAACGAATGAAAAAATTAAAAACCTATTTC
CTGATGGGACTATTGGCAATGATACGACACTGGTTCTTGTGAACGCAATCTATATCAAAGGGCAGTGGGA
GAATAAATTTAAAAAAGAAAACACTAAAGAGGAAAAATTTTGGCCAAACAAGAATACATACAAATCTGTA
CAGATGATGAGGCAATACAATTCCTTTAATTTTGCCTTGCTGGAGGATGTACAGGCCAAGGTCCTGGAAA
TACCATACAAAGGCAAAGATCTAAGCATGATTGTGCTGCTGCCAAATGAAATCGATGGTCTGCAGAAGCT
TGAAGAGAAACTCACTGCTGAGAAATTGATGGAATGGACAAGTTTGCAGAATATGAGAGAGACATGTGTC
GATTTACACTTACCTCGGTTCAAAATGGAAGAGAGCTATGACCTCAAGGACACGTTGAGAACCATGGGAA
TGGTGAATATCTTCAATGGGGATGCAGACCTCTCAGGCATGACCTGGAGCCACGGTCTCTCAGTATCTAA
AGTCCTACACAAGGCCTTTGTGGAGGTCACTGAGGAGGGAGTGGAAGCTGCAGCTGCCACCGCTGTAGTA
GTAGTCGAATTATCATCTCCTTCAACTAATGAAGAGTTCTGTTGTAATCACCCTTTCCTATTCTTCATAA
GGCAAAATAAGACCAACAGCATCCTCTTCTATGGCAGATTCTCATCCCCA
